>Addgene plasmid #43296 | II-CATC | depositor partial sequence | sequence record 58561 | II-CATC sequence 426 bps
CGTCTCGCTTAACCCCAGAGCAGGTCGTGGCGATCGCAAGCCACGACGGAGGAAAGCAAGCCTTGGAAAC
AGTACAGAGGCTGTTGCCTGTGCTGTGCCAAGCGCACGGACTCACCCCAGAGCAGGTCGTGGCAATCGCC
TCCAACATTGGCGGGAAACAGGCACTCGAGACTGTCCAGCGCCTGCTTCCCGTGCTGTGCCAAGCGCACG
GCCTCACCCCAGAGCAGGTCGTGGCCATTGCCTCGAATGGAGGGGGCAAACAGGCGTTGGAAACCGTACA
ACGATTGCTGCCGGTGCTGTGCCAAGCGCACGGATTAACCCCAGAGCAGGTCGTGGCGATCGCAAGCCAC
GACGGAGGAAAGCAAGCCTTGGAAACAGTACAGAGGCTGTTGCCTGTGCTGTGCCAAGCGCACGGGCTCA
GAGACG
