>Addgene plasmid #43296 | II-CATC | addgene partial sequence | sequence record 61855 | M13-F20 5'-TGTAAAACGACGGCCAGT-3'
CGATTGGGCCCTCTAGATGCATGCTCGAGCGGCCGCCAGTGTGATGGATATCTGCAGAATTCGCCCTTGC
CGTCCTAGCGCGTCTCGCTTAACCCCAGAGCAGGTCGTGGCGATCGCAAGCCACGACGGAGGAAAGCAAG
CCTTGGAAACAGTACAGAGGCTGTTGCCTGTGCTGTGCCAAGCGCACGGACTCACCCCAGAGCAGGTCGT
GGCAATCGCCTCCAACATTGGCGGGAAACAGGCACTCGAGACTGTCCAGCGCCTGCTTCCCGTGCTGTGC
CAAGCGCACGGCCTCACCCCAGAGCAGGTCGTGGCCATTGCCTCGAATGGAGGGGGCAAACAGGCGTTGG
AAACCGTACAACGATTGCTGCCGGTGCTGTGCCAAGCGCACGGATTAACCCCAGAGCAGGTCGTGGCGAT
CGCAAGCCACGACGGAGGAAAGCAAGCCTTGGAAACAGTACAGAGGCTGTTGCCTGTGCTGTGCCAAGCG
CACGGGCTCAGAGACGTGGGCACAGGAAAGAAGGGCGAATTCCAGCACACTGGCGGCCGTTACTAGTGGA
TCCGAGCTCGGTACCAAGCTTGATGCATAGCTTGAGTATTCTATAGTGTCACCTAAATAGCTTGGCGTAA
TCATGGTCATAGCTGTTTCCTGTGTGAAATTGTTATCCGCTCACAATTCCACACAACATACGAGCCGGAA
GCATAAAGTGTAAAGCCTGGGGTGCCTAATGAGTGAGCTAACTCACATTAATTGCGTTGCGCTCACTGCC
CGCTTTCCAGTCGGGAAACCTGTCGTGCCAGCTGCATTAATGAATCGGCCAACGCGCGGGGAGAGGCGGT
TTGCGTATTGGGCGCTCTTCCGCTTCCTCGCTCACTGACTCG
