[The description below was written by a language model from this plasmid's Addgene catalogue record.]
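Description:
II-CATC is a bacterial cloning plasmid built on the commercial pCRII-TOPO backbone (about 4 kb without insert), carrying a 426 bp synthetic insert introduced by TOPO cloning. It is maintained as a high-copy plasmid in E. coli and is recorded as selectable with both ampicillin and kanamycin, consistent with the dual resistance markers of this backbone. The insert is flanked by standard T7 and M13-reverse priming sites, which are listed as the sequencing primers for verifying it. No feature table is provided, so the positions of the origin, markers and insert cannot be described in detail.

The record says nothing about the insert beyond its name, synthetic origin and size. It comes from a plasmid collection deposited with a publication describing a TALEN genome-editing system for generating human stem cell-based disease models. In that context, the name plausibly denotes a preassembled block of TALE repeat modules: "CATC" would be the four DNA bases recognised, and "II" the block's position in the final repeat array. The insert length is roughly what four TALE repeats of about 34 amino acids each would occupy. This reading is an inference from the name, size and associated paper, not something stated in the catalogue fields.

There is no promoter, tag or reporter recorded for expression in any host. The plasmid appears to be a storage and source vector for a modular DNA part, which would be combined with other blocks to build full-length TALE DNA-binding domains fused to a nuclease in a separate expression vector. It is not itself a functional genome-editing construct.
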