Addgene plasmid #43296: II-CATC
Depositing lab: Chad Cowan & Kiran Musunuru. Depositing organization: Harvard University. Publication: A TALEN Genome-Editing System for Generating Human Stem Cell-Based Disease Models. Ding Q, Lee YK, Schaefer EA, Peters DT, Veres A, Kim K, Kuperwasser N, Motola DL, Meissner TB, Hendriks WT, Trevisan M, Gupta RM, Moisan A, Banks E, Friesen M, Schinzel RT, Xia F, Tang A, Xia Y, Figueroa E, Wann A, Ahfeldt T, Daheron L, Zhang F, Rubin LL, Peng LF, Chung RT, Musunuru K, Cowan CA. Cell Stem Cell. 2012 Dec 12. pii: S1934-5909(12)00645-5. doi: 10.1016/j.stem.2012.11.011. PubMed 23246482.
Backbone
  Vector backbone: pCRII-TOPO
  Backbone manufacturer: Invitrogen
  Backbone size w/o insert (bp): 3973
  Vector type: Bacterial Cloning
Growth in bacteria
  Bacterial resistance: Ampicillin and Kanamycin, 100 & 50 μg/mL
  Growth temperature: 37°C
  Growth strain: Top10
  Copy number: High Copy
Gene/Insert
  Gene/Insert name: II-CATC
  Species: Synthetic
  Insert size (bp): 426
  Cloning method: TOPO Cloning
  Sequencing primers: 5′ T7; 3′ M13-rev
Terms and licenses: Academic/Nonprofit Terms; Industry Terms: Not Available to Industry
How to cite: II-CATC was a gift from Chad Cowan & Kiran Musunuru (Addgene plasmid # 43296 ; http://n2t.net/addgene:43296 ; RRID:Addgene_43296)
